Addgene plasmid #41116: pOPINTRX
Purpose: (Empty Backbone)
Depositing lab: Ray Owens. Depositing organization: University of Oxford. Publication: High throughput construction and small scale expression screening of multi-tag vectors in Escherichia coli. Bird LE. Methods. 2011 Sep;55(1):29-37. Epub 2011 Aug 10. 10.1016/j.ymeth.2011.08.002 PubMed 21856427.
Backbone
  Vector backbone: ptriex2
  Backbone manufacturer: Merck
  Vector type: Mammalian Expression, Bacterial Expression, Insect Expression
Growth in bacteria
  Bacterial resistance: Ampicillin, 100 μg/mL
  Growth temperature: 37°C
  Growth strain: DH5alpha
  Copy number: Unknown
Gene/Insert
  Cloning method: Ligation Independent Cloning
Terms and licenses: Academic/Nonprofit Terms; Industry Terms: Not Available to Industry
Depositor comments: There is a minor gap between depositor's reference sequence and Addgene's quality control sequence. The gap does not affect TRX ORF.
How to cite: pOPINTRX was a gift from Ray Owens (Addgene plasmid # 41116 ; http://n2t.net/addgene:41116 ; RRID:Addgene_41116)
