[The description below was written by a language model from this plasmid's Addgene catalogue record and pLannotate feature annotations shown in this document.]
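Description:
pOPINTRX is an empty-backbone, multi-host expression vector derived from pTriEx2, designed so that a single construct can be tested in E. coli, insect cells and mammalian cells. It is propagated in E. coli through a high-copy ColE1/pUC-type origin and selected with ampicillin via the β-lactamase gene. The catalogue lists the copy number as unknown.

Three promoters are stacked upstream of one coding region. A CMV enhancer, chicken β-actin promoter and chimeric intron drive mammalian expression. A T7 promoter with an adjacent lac operator allows IPTG-regulated expression in bacterial strains that supply T7 RNA polymerase. The baculovirus p10 promoter serves insect cells. Downstream, a rabbit β-globin polyadenylation signal and a T7 terminator end the transcripts. The expression cassette is flanked by baculovirus recombination regions (lef2/ORF603 on one side, ORF1629 on the other), which allow transfer into a baculovirus genome by homologous recombination to make recombinant virus. A loxP site also lies next to the ORF1629 region.

The vector's defining feature is an E. coli thioredoxin (TrxA) open reading frame placed after the promoters, so that an inserted gene is expressed as a thioredoxin fusion, a partner commonly used to improve solubility. Following TrxA is a lac promoter/operator–lacZα cassette. It appears to act as a stuffer that is replaced when a gene is inserted by ligation-independent cloning, which would allow blue/white screening, though the record does not say so explicitly. The feature table annotates no other tags or protease cleavage sites. The depositor notes a minor gap between the reference and quality-control sequences that does not affect the TRX reading frame. The vector belongs to a multi-tag series used for high-throughput cloning and small-scale expression screening.
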