Features (pLannotate 1.2.2; 23 found; start..end, strand, type, name):
      4..39      +  CDS            lef2 (fragment): baculovirus late expression factor 2
    181..1008    +  misc_recomb    baculovirus recombination region (lef2/ORF603): contains ORF603 and part of lef2
   1020..1078    +  misc_recomb    baculovirus recombination region (ORF603) (fragment): contains ORF603 and part of lef2
   1140..1443    +  enhancer       CMV enhancer: human cytomegalovirus immediate early enhancer
   1449..1726    +  promoter       chicken β-actin promoter: No description available
   1727..1862    +  intron         hybrid intron (fragment): hybrid between chicken β-actin (CBA) and minute virus of mice (MMV) introns (Gray et al., 2011)
   1951..2081    +  intron         chimeric intron (fragment): chimera between introns from chicken β-actin and rabbit β-globin
   2150..2168    +  promoter       T7 promoter: promoter for bacteriophage T7 RNA polymerase
   2169..2193    +  protein_bind   lac operator: The lac repressor binds to the lac operator to inhibit transcription in E. coli. This inhibition can be relieved by adding lactose or isopropyl-β-D-thiogalactopyranoside (IPTG). lac repressor encoded by lacI
   2209..2318    +  promoter       p10 promoter: baculovirus promoter for expression in insect cells
   2357..2680    +  CDS            TrxA: E. coli thioredoxin; trxA
   2759..2780    +  protein_bind   CAP binding site: CAP binding activates transcription in the presence of cAMP. E. coli catabolite activator protein
   2795..2825    +  promoter       lac promoter: promoter for the E. coli lac operon
   2833..2849    +  protein_bind   lac operator: The lac repressor binds to the lac operator to inhibit transcription in E. coli. This inhibition can be relieved by adding lactose or isopropyl-β-D-thiogalactopyranoside (IPTG). lac repressor encoded by lacI
   2869..3042    +  CDS            lacZα: LacZα fragment of β-galactosidase; lacZ fragment
   3077..3145    +  CDS            HBB (fragment): HBB_PONPY - Experimental evidence at transcript level: Swiss-Prot protein existence level 2. Involved in oxygen transport from the lung to the various peripheral tissues. From Pongo pygmaeus (Bornean orangutan).
   3220..3275    +  polyA_signal   β-globin poly(A) signal: rabbit β-globin polyadenylation signal (Gil and Proudfoot, 1987)
   3363..3410    +  terminator     T7 terminator: transcription terminator for bacteriophage T7 RNA polymerase
   3423..4128    +  misc_recomb    baculovirus recombination region (ORF1629): contains part of ORF1629
   4137..4170    +  protein_bind   loxP: Cre-mediated recombination occurs in the 8-bp core sequence (GCATACAT). Cre recombinase
   4338..4925    -  rep_origin     ori: high-copy-number ColE1/pMB1/pBR322/pUC origin of replication
   4938..5798    -  CDS            AmpR: β-lactamase; bla; confers resistance to ampicillin, carbenicillin, and related antibiotics
   5799..5850    -  promoter       AmpR promoter (fragment): bla
>Addgene plasmid #41116 | pOPINTRX | depositor full sequence | sequence record 54669 | pOPINTRX sequence 5860 bps
TCCTGCATCTTTTAATCAAATCCCAAGATGTGTATAAACGCGCCGGTATGTACAGGAAGAGGTTTATACT
AAACTGTTACATTGCAAACGTGGTTTCGTGTGCCAAGTGTGAAAACCGATGTTTAATCAAGGCTCTGACG
CATTTCTACAACCACGACTCCAAGTGTGTGGGTGAAGTCATGCATCTTTTAATCAAATCCCAAGATGTGT
ATAAACCACCAAACTGCCAAAAAATGAAAACTGTCGACAAGCTCTGTCCGTTTGCTGGCAACTGCAAGGG
TCTCAATCCTATTTGTAATTATTGAATAATAAAACAATTATAAATGTCAAATTTGTTTTTTATTAACGAT
ACAAACCAAACGCAACAAGAACATTTGTAGTATTATCTATAATTGAAAACGCGTAGTTATAATCGCTGAG
GTAATATTTAAAATCATTTTCAAATGATTCACAGTTAATTTGCGACAATATAATTTTATTTTCACATAAA
CTAGACGCCTTGTCGTCTTCTTCTTCGTATTCCTTCTCTTTTTCATTTTTCTCTTCATAAAAATTAACAT
AGTTATTATCGTATCCATATATGTATCTATCGTATAGAGTAAATTTTTTGTTGTCATAAATATATATGTC
TTTTTTAATGGGGTGTATAGTACCGCTGCGCATAGTTTTTCTGTAATTTACAACAGTGCTATTTTCTGGT
AGTTCTTCGGAGTGTGTTGCTTTAATTATTAAATTTATATAATCAATGAATTTGGGATCGTCGGTTTTGT
ACAATATGTTGCCGGCATAGTACGCAGCTTCTTCTAGTTCAATTACACCATTTTTTAGCAGCACCGGATT
AACATAACTTTCCAAAATGTTGTACGAACCGTTAAACAAAAACAGTTCACCTCCCTTTTCTATACTATTG
TCTGCGAGCAGTTGTTTGTTGTTAAAAATAACAGCCATTGTAATGAGACGCACAAACTAATATCACAAAC
TGGAAATGTCTATCAATATATAGTTGCTGATGGCCGGCCGTAATGAGACGCACAAACTAATATCACAAAC
TGGAAATGTCTATCAATATATAGTTGCTCTAGTTATTAATAGTAATCAATTACGGGGTCATTAGTTCATA
GCCCATATATGGAGTTCCGCGTTACATAACTTACGGTAAATGGCCCGCCTGGCTGACCGCCCAACGACCC
CCGCCCATTGACGTCAATAATGACGTATGTTCCCATAGTAACGCCAATAGGGACTTTCCATTGACGTCAA
TGGGTGGAGTATTTACGGTAAACTGCCCACTTGGCAGTACATCAAGTGTATCATATGCCAAGTACGCCCC
CTATTGACGTCAATGACGGTAAATGGCCCGCCTGGCATTATGCCCAGTACATGACCTTATGGGACTTTCC
TACTTGGCAGTACATCTACGTATTAGTCATCGCTATTACCATGCATGGTCGAGGTGAGCCCCACGTTCTG
CTTCACTCTCCCCATCTCCCCCCCCTCCCCACCCCCAATTTTGTATTTATTTATTTTTTAATTATTTTGT
GCAGCGATGGGGGCGGGGGGGGGGGGGGGGCGCGCGCCAGGCGGGGCGGGGCGGGGCGAGGGGCGGGGCG
GGGCGAGGCGGAGAGGTGCGGCGGCAGCCAATCAGAGCGGCGCGCTCCGAAAGTTTCCTTTTATGGCGAG
GCGGCGGCGGCGGCGGCCCTATAAAAAGCGAAGCGCGCGGCGGGCGGGAGTCGCTGCGCGCTGCCTTCGC
CCCGTGCCCCGCTCCGCCGCCGCCTCGCGCCGCCCGCCCCGGCTCTGACTGACCGCGTTACTCCCACAGG
TGAGCGGGCGGGACGGCCCTTCTCCTTCGGGCTGTAATTAGCGCTTGGTTTAATGACGGCTTGTTTCTTT
TCTGTGGCTGCGTGAAAGCCTTGAGGGGCTCCGGGAGGGCCCTTTGTGCGGGGGGAGCGGCTCGGGGCTG
TCCGCGGGGGGACGGCTGCCTTCGGGGGGGACGGGGCAGGGCGGGGTTCGGCTTCTGGCGTGTGACCGGC
GGCTCTAGAGCCTCTGCTAACCATGTTCATGCCTTCTTCTTTTTCCTACAGCTCCTGGGCAACGTGCTGG
TTATTGTGCTGTCTCATCATTTTGGCAAAGAATTGGATCGGACCGAAATTAATACGACTCACTATAGGGG
AATTGTGAGCGGATAACAATTCCCCGGAGTTAATCCGGGACCTTTAATTCAACCCAACACAATATATTAT
AGTTAAATAAGAATTATTATCAAATCATTTGTATATTAATTAAAATACTATACTGTAAATTACATTTTAT
TTACAATCAAAGGAGATATACCATGGCACACCATCACCACCATCACAGCGATAAAATTATTCACCTGACT
GACGACAGTTTTGACACGGATGTACTCAAAGCGGACGGGGCGATCCTCGTCGATTTCTGGGCAGAGTGGT
GCGGTCCGTGCAAAATGATCGCCCCGATTCTGGATGAAATCGCTGACGAATATCAGGGCAAACTGACCGT
TGCAAAACTGAACATCGATCAAAACCCTGGCACTGCGCCGAAATATGGCATCCGTGGTATCCCGACTCTG
CTGCTGTTCAAAAACGGTGAAGTGGCGGCAACCAAAGTGGGTGCACTGTCTAAAGGTCAGTTGAAAGAGT
TCCTCGACGCTAACCTGGCCAGCAGCGGTCTGGAAGTTCTGTTTCAGGGTACCGTACCGTCGACCCGACT
GGAAAGCGGGCAGTGAGCGCAACGCAATTAATGTGAGTTAGCTCACTCATTAGGCACCCCAGGCTTTACA
CTTTATGCTTCCGGCTCGTATGTTGTGTGGAATTGTGAGCGGATAACAATTTCACACAGGAAACAGCTAT
GACCATGATTACGGATTCACTGGCCGTCGTTTTACAACGTCGTGACTGGGAAAACCCTGGCGTTACCCAA
CTTAATCGCCTTGCAGCACATCCCCCTTTCGCCAGCTGGCGTAATAGCGAAGAGGCCCGCACCGATCGCC
CTTCCCAACAGTTGCGCAGCCTGAATGGCGAATGGCGCCAAGCTTTCTAGACCAGTTTGTGATTAACCTC
AGGTGCAGGCTGCCTATCAGAAGGTGGTGGCTGGTGTGGCCAATGCCCTGGCTCACAAATACCACTGAGA
TCGATCTTTTTCCCTCTGCCAAAAATTATGGGGACATCATGAAGCCCCTTGAGCATCTGACTTCTGGCTA
ATAAAGGAAATTTATTTTCATTGCAATAGTGTGTTGGAATTTTTTGTGTCTCTCACTCGGAAGGACATAT
GGGAGGGCAAATCATTTAAAACATCAGAATGAGTATTTGGTTTAGAGTTTGGCAACATATGCCCATATGT
AACTAGCATAACCCCTTGGGGCCTCTAAACGGGTCTTGAGGGGTTTTTTGCTGAAAGCATGCGGAGGAAA
TTCTCCTTGAAGTTTCCCTGGTGTTCAAAGTAAAGGAGTTTGCACCAGACGCACCTCTGTTCACTGGTCC
GGCGTATTAAAACACGATACATTGTTATTAGTACATTTATTAAGCGCTAGATTCTGTGCGTTGTTGATTT
ACAGACAATTGTTGTACGTATTTTAATAATTCATTAAATTTATAATCTTTAGGGTGGTATGTTAGAGCGA
AAATCAAATGATTTTCAGCGTCTTTATATCTGAATTTAAATATTAAATCCTCAATAGATTTGTAAAATAG
GTTTCGATTAGTTTCAAACAAGGGTTGTTTTTCCGAACCGATGGCTGGACTATCTAATGGATTTTCGCTC
AACGCCACAAAACTTGCCAAATCTTGTAGCAGCAATCTAGCTTTGTCGATATTCGTTTGTGTTTTGTTTT
GTAATAAAGGTTCGACGTCGTTCAAAATATTATGCGCTTTTGTATTTCTTTCATCACTGTCGTTAGTGTA
CAATTGACTCGACGTAAACACGTTAAATAGAGCTTGGACATATTTAACATCGGGCGTGTTAGCTTTATTA
GGCCGATTATCGTCGTCGTCCCAACCCTCGTCGTTAGAAGTTGCTTCCGAAGACGATTTTGCCATAGCCA
CACGACGCCTATTAATTGTGTCGGCTAACACGTCCGCGATCAAATTTGTAGTTGAGCTTTTTGGAATTGC
GATCGCATAACTTCGTATAGCATACATTATACGAAGTTATAAGCTCGGAACGCTGCGCTCGGTCGTTCGG
CTGCGGCGAGCGGTATCAGCTCACTCAAAGGCGGTAATACGGTTATCCACAGAATCAGGGGATAACGCAG
GAAAGAACATGTGAGCAAAAGGCCAGCAAAAGGCCAGGAACCGTAAAAAGGCCGCGTTGCTGGCGTTTTT
CCATAGGCTCCGCCCCCTGACGAGCATCACAAAAATCGACGCTCAAGTCAGAGGTGGCGAAACCCGACAG
GACTATAAAGATACCAGGCGTTTCCCCCTGGAAGCTCCCTCGTGCGCTCTCCTGTTCCGACCCTGCCGCT
TACCGGATACCTGTCCGCCTTTCTCCCTTCGGGAAGCGTGGCGCTTTCTCAATGCTCACGCTGTAGGTAT
CTCAGTTCGGTGTAGGTCGTTCGCTCCAAGCTGGGCTGTGTGCACGAACCCCCCGTTCAGCCCGACCGCT
GCGCCTTATCCGGTAACTATCGTCTTGAGTCCAACCCGGTAAGACACGACTTATCGCCACTGGCAGCAGC
CACTGGTAACAGGATTAGCAGAGCGAGGTATGTAGGCGGTGCTACAGAGTTCTTGAAGTGGTGGCCTAAC
TACGGCTACACTAGAAGAACAGTATTTGGTATCTGCGCTCTGCTGAAGCCAGTTACCTTCGGAAAAAGAG
TTGGTAGCTCTTGATCCGGCAAACAAACCACCGCTGGTAGCGGTGGTTTTTTTGTTTGCAAGCAGCAGAT
TACGCGCAGAAAAAAAGGATCTCAAGAAGATCCTTTGTTACCAATGCTTAATCAGTGAGGCACCTATCTC
AGCGATCTGTCTATTTCGTTCATCCATAGTTGCCTGACTCCCCGTCGTGTAGATAACTACGATACGGGAG
GGCTTACCATCTGGCCCCAGTGCTGCAATGATACCGCGAGACCCACGCTCACCGGCTCCAGATTTATCAG
CAATAAACCAGCCAGCCGGAAGGGCCGAGCGCAGAAGTGGTCCTGCAACTTTATCCGCCTCCATCCAGTC
TATTAATTGTTGCCGGGAAGCTAGAGTAAGTAGTTCGCCAGTTAATAGTTTGCGCAACGTTGTTGCCATT
GCTACAGGCATCGTGGTGTCACGCTCGTCGTTTGGTATGGCTTCATTCAGCTCCGGTTCCCAACGATCAA
GGCGAGTTACATGATCCCCCATGTTGTGCAAAAAAGCGGTTAGCTCCTTCGGTCCTCCGATCGTTGTCAG
AAGTAAGTTGGCCGCAGTGTTATCACTCATGGTTATGGCAGCACTGCATAATTCTCTTACTGTCATGCCA
TCCGTAAGATGCTTTTCTGTGACTGGTGAGTACTCAACCAAGTCATTCTGAGAATAGTGTATGCGGCGAC
CGAGTTGCTCTTGCCCGGCGTCAATACGGGATAATACCGCGCCACATAGCAGAACTTTAAAAGTGCTCAT
CATTGGAAAACGTTCTTCGGGGCGAAAACTCTCAAGGATCTTACCGCTGTTGAGATCCAGTTCGATGTAA
CCCACTCGTGCACCCAACTGATCTTCAGCATCTTTTACTTTCACCAGCGTTTCTGGGTGAGCAAAAACAG
GAAGGCAAAATGCCGCAAAAAAGGGAATAAGGGCGACACGGAAATGTTGAATACTCATACTCTTCCTTTT
TCAATATTATTGAAGCATTTATCAGGGTTATTGTCTCATGTCCGCGCGTT
