>Addgene plasmid #41116 | pOPINTRX | addgene partial sequence | sequence record 61255 | T7 5'-TAATACGACTCACTATAGGG-3'
GGGACCTTTAATTCAACCCAACACAATATATTATAGTTAAATAAGAATTATTATCAAATCATTTGTATAT
TAATTAAAATACTATACTGTAAATTACATTTTATTTACAATCAAAGGAGATATACCATGGCACACCATCA
CCACCATCACAGCGATAAAATTATTCACCTGACTGACGACAGTTTTGACACGGATGTACTCAAAGCGGAC
GGGGCGATCCTCGTCGATTTCTGGGCAGAGTGGTGCGGTCCGTGCAAAATGATCGCCCCGATTCTGGATG
AAATCGCTGACGAATATCAGGGCAAACTGACCGTTGCAAAACTGAACATCGATCAAAACCCTGGCACTGC
GCCGAAATATGGCATCCGTGGTATCCCGACTCTGCTGCTGTTCAAAAACGGTGAAGTGGCGGCAACCAAA
GTGGGTGCACTGTCTAAAGGTCAGTTGAAAGAGTTCCTCGACGCTAACCTGGCCAGCAGCGGTCTGGAAG
TTCTGTTTCAGGGTACCGTCGACCCGACTGGAAAGCGGGCAGTGAGCGCAACGCAATTAATGTGAGTTAG
CTCACTCATTAGGCACCCCAGGCTTTACACTTTATGCTTCCGGCTCGTATGTTGTGTGGAATTGTGAGCG
GATAACAATTTCACACAGGAAACAGCTATGACCATGATTACGGATTCACTGGCCGTCGTTTTACAACGTC
GTGACTGGGAAAACCCTGGCGTTACCCAACTTAATCGCCTTGCAGCACATCCCCCTTTCGCCAGCTGGCG
TAATAGCGAAGAGGCCCGCACCGATCGCCCTTCCCAACAGTTGCGCAGCCTG
